>Addgene plasmid #36231 | pCY 3090-02 | depositor full sequence | sequence record 47101 | pCY 3090-02 sequence 4896 bps
GAACGCGGCCGCCAGCTGAAGCTTCGTACGCTGCAGGTCGACGGATCCCCGGGCTTAAGATCGGTGACGG
TGCTGGTTTAATTAACATGGTGAGCAAGGGCGAGGAGGATAACATGGCCATCATCAAGGAGTTCATGCGC
TTCAAGGTGCACATGGAGGGCTCCGTGAACGGCCACGAGTTCGAGATCGAGGGCGAGGGCGAGGGCCGCC
CCTACGAGGGCACCCAGACCGCCAAGCTGAAGGTGACCAAGGGTGGCCCCCTGCCCTTCGCCTGGGACAT
CCTGTCCCCTCAGTTCATGTACGGCTCCAAGGCCTACGTGAAGCACCCCGCCGACATCCCCGACTACTTG
AAGCTGTCCTTCCCCGAGGGCTTCAAGTGGGAGCGCGTGATGAACTTCGAGGACGGCGGCGTGGTGACCG
TGACCCAGGACTCCTCCCTGCAGGACGGCGAGTTCATCTACAAGGTGAAGCTGCGCGGCACCAACTTCCC
CTCCGACGGCCCCGTAATGCAGAAGAAGACCATGGGCTGGGAGGCCTCCTCCGAGCGGATGTACCCCGAG
GACGGCGCCCTGAAGGGCGAGATCAAGCAGAGGCTGAAGCTGAAGGACGGCGGCCACTACGACGCTGAGG
TCAAGACCACCTACAAGGCCAAGAAGCCCGTGCAGCTGCCCGGCGCCTACAACGTCAACATCAAGTTGGA
CATCACCTCCCACAACGAGGACTACACCATCGTGGAACAGTACGAACGCGCCGAGGGCCGCCACTCCACC
GGCGGCATGGACGAGCTGTACAAGTAGGGCGCGCCAGATCTGTTTAGCTTGCCTCGTCCCCGCCGGGTCA
CCCGGCCAGCGACATGGAGGCCCAGAATACCCTCCTTGACAGTCTTGACGTGCGCAGCTCAGGGGCATGA
TGTGACTGTCGCCCGTACATTTAGCCCATACATCCCCATGTATAATCATTTGCATCCATACATTTTGATG
GCCGCACGGCGCGAAGCAAAAATTACGGCTCCTCGCTGCAGACCTGCGAGCAGGGAAACGCTCCCCTCAC
AGACGCGTTGAATTGTCCCCACGCCGCGCCCCTGTAGAGAAATATAAAAGGTTAGGATTTGCCACTGAGG
TTCTTCTTTCATATACTTCCTTTTAAAATCTTGCTAGGATACAGTTCTCACATCACATCCGAACATAAAC
AACCATGGGTAAAAAGCCTGAACTCACCGCGACGTCTGTCGAGAAGTTTCTGATCGAAAAGTTCGACAGC
GTCTCCGACCTGATGCAGCTCTCGGAGGGCGAAGAATCTCGTGCTTTCAGCTTCGATGTAGGAGGGCGTG
GATATGTCCTGCGGGTAAATAGCTGCGCCGATGGTTTCTACAAAGATCGTTATGTTTATCGGCACTTTGC
ATCGGCCGCGCTCCCGATTCCGGAAGTGCTTGACATTGGGGAATTCAGCGAGAGCCTGACCTATTGCATC
TCCCGCCGTGCACAGGGTGTCACGTTGCAAGACCTGCCTGAAACCGAACTGCCCGCTGTTCTGCAGCCGG
TCGCGGAGGCCATGGATGCGATCGCTGCGGCCGATCTTAGCCAGACGAGCGGGTTCGGCCCATTCGGACC
GCAAGGAATCGGTCAATACACTACATGGCGTGATTTCATATGCGCGATTGCTGATCCCCATGTGTATCAC
TGGCAAACTGTGATGGACGACACCGTCAGTGCGTCCGTCGCGCAGGCTCTCGATGAGCTGATGCTTTGGG
CCGAGGACTGCCCCGAAGTCCGGCACCTCGTGCACGCGGATTTCGGCTCCAACAATGTCCTGACGGACAA
TGGCCGCATAACAGCGGTCATTGACTGGAGCGAGGCGATGTTCGGGGATTCCCAATACGAGGTCGCCAAC
ATCTTCTTCTGGAGGCCGTGGTTGGCTTGTATGGAGCAGCAGACGCGCTACTTCGAGCGGAGGCATCCGG
AGCTTGCAGGATCGCCGCGGCTCCGGGCGTATATGCTCCGCATTGGTCTTGACCAACTCTATCAGAGCTT
GGTTGACGGCAATTTCGATGATGCAGCTTGGGCGCAGGGTCGATGCGACGCAATCGTCCGATCCGGAGCC
GGGACTGTCGGGCGTACACAAATCGCCCGCAGAAGCGCGGCCGTCTGGACCGATGGCTGTGTAGAAGTAC
TCGCCGATAGTGGAAACCGACGCCCCAGCACTCGTCCGAGGGCAAAGGAATAATCAGTACTGACAATAAA
AAGATTCTTGTTTTCAAGAACTTGTCATTTGTATAGTTTTTTTATATTGTAGTTGTTCTATTTTAATCAA
ATGTTAGCGTGATTTATATTTTTTTTCGCCTCGACATCATCTGCCCAGATGCGAAGTTAAGTGCGCAGAA
AGTAATATCATGCGTCAATCGTATGTGAATGCTGGTCGCTATACTGCTGTCGATTCGATACTAACGCCGC
CATCCAGTGTCGAAAACGAGCTCGAATTCATCGATGATATCAGATCCACTAGTGGCCTATGCGGCCGCGG
ATCTGCCGGTCTCCCTATAGTGAGTCGTATTAATTTCGATAAGCCAGGTTAACCTGCATTAATGAATCGG
CCAACGCGCGGGGAGAGGCGGTTTGCGTATTGGGCGCTCTTCCGCTTCCTCGCTCACTGACTCGCTGCGC
TCGGTCGTTCGGCTGCGGCGAGCGGTATCAGCTCACTCAAAGGCGGTAATACGGTTATCCACAGAATCAG
GGGATAACGCAGGAAAGAACATGTGAGCAAAAGGCCAGCAAAAGGCCAGGAACCGTAAAAAGGCCGCGTT
GCTGGCGTTTTTCCATAGGCTCCGCCCCCCTGACGAGCATCACAAAAATCGACGCTCAAGTCAGAGGTGG
CGAAACCCGACAGGACTATAAAGATACCAGGCGTTTCCCCCTGGAAGCTCCCTCGTGCGCTCTCCTGTTC
CGACCCTGCCGCTTACCGGATACCTGTCCGCCTTTCTCCCTTCGGGAAGCGTGGCGCTTTCTCAATGCTC
ACGCTGTAGGTATCTCAGTTCGGTGTAGGTCGTTCGCTCCAAGCTGGGCTGTGTGCACGAACCCCCCGTT
CAGCCCGACCGCTGCGCCTTATCCGGTAACTATCGTCTTGAGTCCAACCCGGTAAGACACGACTTATCGC
CACTGGCAGCAGCCACTGGTAACAGGATTAGCAGAGCGAGGTATGTAGGCGGTGCTACAGAGTTCTTGAA
GTGGTGGCCTAACTACGGCTACACTAGAAGGACAGTATTTGGTATCTGCGCTCTGCTGAAGCCAGTTACC
TTCGGAAAAAGAGTTGGTAGCTCTTGATCCGGCAAACAAACCACCGCTGGTAGCGGTGGTTTTTTTGTTT
GCAAGCAGCAGATTACGCGCAGAAAAAAAGGATCTCAAGAAGATCCTTTGATCTTTTCTACGGGGTCTGA
CGCTCAGTGGAACGAAAACTCACGTTAAGGGATTTTGGTCATGAGATTATCAAAAAGGATCTTCACCTAG
ATCCTTTTAAATTAAAAATGAAGTTTTAAATCAATCTAAAGTATATATGAGTAAACTTGGTCTGACAGTT
ACCAATGCTTAATCAGTGAGGCACCTATCTCAGCGATCTGTCTATTTCGTTCATCCATAGTTGCCTGACT
CCCCGTCGTGTAGATAACTACGATACGGGAGGGCTTACCATCTGGCCCCAGTGCTGCAATGATACCGCGA
GACCCACGCTCACCGGCTCCAGATTTATCAGCAATAAACCAGCCAGCCGGAAGGGCCGAGCGCAGAAGTG
GTCCTGCAACTTTATCCGCCTCCATCCAGTCTATTAATTGTTGCCGGGAAGCTAGAGTAAGTAGTTCGCC
AGTTAATAGTTTGCGCAACGTTGTTGCCATTGCTACAGGCATCGTGGTGTCACGCTCGTCGTTTGGTATG
GCTTCATTCAGCTCCGGTTCCCAACGATCAAGGCGAGTTACATGATCCCCCATGTTGTGCAAAAAAGCGG
TTAGCTCCTTCGGTCCTCCGATCGTTGTCAGAAGTAAGTTGGCCGCAGTGTTATCACTCATGGTTATGGC
AGCACTGCATAATTCTCTTACTGTCATGCCATCCGTAAGATGCTTTTCTGTGACTGGTGAGTACTCAACC
AAGTCATTCTGAGAATAGTGTATGCGGCGACCGAGTTGCTCTTGCCCGGCGTCAATACGGGATAATACCG
CGCCACATAGCAGAACTTTAAAAGTGCTCATCATTGGAAAACGTTCTTCGGGGCGAAAACTCTCAAGGAT
CTTACCGCTGTTGAGATCCAGTTCGATGTAACCCACTCGTGCACCCAACTGATCTTCAGCATCTTTTACT
TTCACCAGCGTTTCTGGGTGAGCAAAAACAGGAAGGCAAAATGCCGCAAAAAAGGGAATAAGGGCGACAC
GGAAATGTTGAATACTCATACTCTTCCTTTTTCAATATTATTGAAGCATTTATCAGGGTTATTGTCTCAT
GAGCGGATACATATTTGAATGTATTTAGAAAAATAAACAAATAGGGGTTCCGCGCACATTTCCCCGAAAA
GTGCCACCTGACGTCTAAGAAACCATTATTATCATGACATTAACCTATAAAAATAGGCGTATCACGAGGC
CCTTTCGTCTCGCGCGTTTCGGTGATGACGGTGAAAACCTCTGACACATGCAGCTCCCGGAGACGGTCAC
AGCTTGTCTGTAAGCGGATGCCGGGAGCAGACAAGCCCGTCAGGGCGCGTCAGCGGGTGTTGGCGGGTGT
CGGGGCTGGCTTAACTATGCGGCATCAGAGCAGATTGTACTGAGAGTGCACCATATGGACATATTGTCGT
TAGAACGCGGCTACAATTAATACATAACCTTATGTATCATACACATACGATTTAGGTGACACTATA
Features (pLannotate 1.2.2; 10 found; start..end, strand, type, name):
     87..797     +  CDS            mCherry: monomeric derivative of DsRed fluorescent protein (Shaner et al., 2004) mammalian codon-optimized
    851..2426    +  gene           hphMX6: yeast selectable marker conferring hygromycin resistance
   2534..2552    -  promoter       T7 promoter: promoter for bacteriophage T7 RNA polymerase
   2574..2627    -  CDS            lacI (fragment): lac repressor; lacI; The lac repressor binds to the lac operator to inhibit transcription in E. coli. This inhibition can be relieved by adding lactose or isopropyl-β-D-thiogalactopyranoside (IPTG).
   2810..3398    -  rep_origin     ori: high-copy-number ColE1/pMB1/pBR322/pUC origin of replication
   3569..4429    -  CDS            AmpR: β-lactamase; bla; confers resistance to ampicillin, carbenicillin, and related antibiotics
   4430..4534    -  promoter       AmpR promoter: bla
   4629..4664    +  CDS            rop (fragment): Rop protein, which maintains plasmids at low copy number; rop
   4766..4817    +  misc_feature   bom (fragment): basis of mobility region from pBR322
   4880..2       +  promoter       SP6 promoter (across the origin): promoter for bacteriophage SP6 RNA polymerase
