[The description below was written by a language model from this plasmid's Addgene catalogue record and pLannotate feature annotations shown in this document.]
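Description:
pCY 3090-02 is a yeast tagging-cassette plasmid built on the pBS35 backbone. It serves as a PCR template for homologous recombination rather than as a vector that replicates in yeast. The feature table shows no yeast origin or centromere. In E. coli the plasmid is maintained by a high-copy ColE1/pUC-type origin and selected with ampicillin through the AmpR (β-lactamase) gene and its bla promoter. Short lacI, rop and bom fragments are backbone remnants, and SP6 and T7 promoters flank the cassette region.

The payload is a module the record describes as yEpolylinker-mCherry-hphMX4. A synthesized 34 bp polylinker, cloned between XmaI and PacI sites, lies upstream of the mCherry coding sequence. The automated annotation does not pick up the linker itself. mCherry is a monomeric red fluorescent protein derived from DsRed, and the annotation flags this copy as mammalian codon-optimized. It is followed by a hygromycin-resistance MX cassette, which carries its own expression signals for selection in yeast. The catalogue calls this marker hphMX4, whereas the annotation labels it hphMX6. No promoter is annotated upstream of mCherry. That fits a C-terminal tagging design, in which the amplified cassette is integrated in frame at the 3′ end of a chromosomal gene, so the fusion is expressed from that gene's native promoter with the polylinker as a spacer between the protein and the fluorophore.

The plasmid belongs to a cassette series designed for live-cell imaging and high-resolution microscopy of proteins in yeast. Integrants are selected on hygromycin.
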