Addgene plasmid #36231: pCY 3090-02
Depositing lab: Anne Robinson. Depositing organization: University of Delaware. Publication: Cassette series designed for live-cell imaging of proteins and high-resolution techniques in yeast. Young CL, Raden DL, Caplan JL, Czymmek KJ, Robinson AS. Yeast. 2012 Mar;29(3-4):119-36. doi: 10.1002/yea.2895. Epub 2012 Apr 4. PubMed 22473760.
Backbone
  Vector backbone: pBS35
  Backbone manufacturer: Yeast Resource Center, University of Washington
  Backbone size w/o insert (bp): 4872
  Vector type: Yeast cassette for PCR and homologous recombination
  Selectable markers: Hygromycin
Growth in bacteria
  Bacterial resistance: Ampicillin, 100 μg/mL
  Growth temperature: 37°C
  Growth strain: DH5alpha
  Growth instructions: DH5alpha used for DNA recovery of plasmid (i.e. DNA preps).
  Copy number: Unknown
Gene/Insert
  Gene/Insert name: yEpolylinker
  Insert size (bp): 34
  Tag / fusion protein: yEpolylinker-mCherry-hphMX4 (C terminal on backbone)
  Cloning method: Restriction Enzyme; 5′ cloning site XmaI (unknown if destroyed); 3′ cloning site PacI (unknown if destroyed)
  Sequencing primers: 5′ CCTTATGTATCATACACATACG
Resource information
  A portion of this plasmid was derived from a plasmid made by: yEpolylinker synthesized; however, the parental vector contains mCherry for which a MTA is needed (R. Tsien lab) -please see http://depts.washington.edu/yeastrc/pages/pBS35.html
Terms and licenses: Academic/Nonprofit Terms; Industry Terms: Not Available to Industry
How to cite: pCY 3090-02 was a gift from Anne Robinson (Addgene plasmid # 36231 ; http://n2t.net/addgene:36231 ; RRID:Addgene_36231)
