>Addgene plasmid #36231 | pCY 3090-02 | addgene partial sequence | sequence record 47211 | SP6 5'-ATTTAGGTGACACTATAG-3'
ATCCCCGGGCTTAAGATCGGTGACGGTGCTGGTTTAATTAACATGGTGAGCAAGGGCGAGGAGGATAACA
TGGCCATCATCAAGGAGTTCATGCGCTTCAAGGTGCACATGGAGGGCTCCGTGAACGGCCACGAGTTCGA
GATCGAGGGCGAGGGCGAGGGCCGCCCCTACGAGGGCACCCAGACCGCCAAGCTGAAGGTGACCAAGGGT
GGCCCCCTGCCCTTCGCCTGGGACATCCTGTCCCCTCAGTTCATGTACGGCTCCAAGGCCTACGTGAAGC
ACCCCGCCGACATCCCCGACTACTTGAAGCTGTCCTTCCCCGAGGGCTTCAAGTGGGAGCGCGTGATGAA
CTTCGAGGACGGCGGCGTGGTGACCGTGACCCAGGACTCCTCCCTGCAGGACGGCGAGTTCATCTACAAG
GTGAAGCTGCGCGGCACCAACTTCCCCTCCGACGGCCCCGTAATGCAGAAGAAGACCATGGGCTGGGAGG
CCTCCTCCGAGCGGATGTACCCCGAGGACGGCGCCCTGAAGGGCGAGATCAAGCAGAGGCTGAAGCTGAA
GGACGGCGGCCACTACGACGCTGAGGTCAAGACCACCTACAAGGCCAAGAAGCCCGTGCAGCTGCCCGGC
GCCTACAACGTCAACATCAAGTTGGACATCACCTCCCACAACGAGGACTACACCATCGTGGAACAGTACG
AACGCGCCGAGGGCCGCCACTCCACCGGCGGCATGGACGAGCTGTACAAGTAGGGCGCGCCAGATCTGTT
TAGCTTGCCTCGTCCCCGCCGGGTCACCCGGCCAGCGACATGGAGGCCCAGAATACCCTC
