>Addgene plasmid #36231 | pCY 3090-02 | addgene partial sequence | sequence record 47240 | mCherry-F 5'-ccccgtaatgcagaagaaga-3'
CCCGAGGACGGCGCCCTGAAAGGGCGAGATCAAGCAGAGGCTGAAGCTGAAGGACGGCGGCCACTACGAC
GCTGAGGTCAAGACCACCTACAAGGCCAAGAAGCCCGTGCAGCTGCCCGGCGCCTACAACGTCAACATCA
AGTTGGACATCACCTCCCACAACGAGGACTACACCATCGTGGAACAGTACGAACGCGCCGAGGGCCGCCA
CTCCACCGGCGGCATGGACGAGCTGTACAAGTAGGGCGCGCCAGATCTGTTTAGCTTGCCTCGTCCCCGC
CGGGTCACCCGGCCAGCGACATGGAGGCCCAGAATACCCTCCTTGACAGTCTTGACGTGCGCAGCTCAGG
GGCATGATGTGACTGTCGCCCGTACATTTAGCCCATACATCCCCATGTATAATCATTTGCATCCATACAT
TTTGATGGCCGCACGGCGCGAAGCAAAAATTACGGCTCCTCGCTGCGGACCTGCGAGCAGGGAAACGCTC
CCCTCACAGACGCGTTGAATTGTCCCCACGCCGCGCCCCTGTAGAGAAATATAAAAGGTTAGGATTTGCC
ACTGAGGTTCTTCTTTCATATACTTCCTTTTAAAATCTTGCTAGGATACAGTTCTCACATCACATCCGAA
CATAAACAACCATGGGTAAAAAGCCTGAACTCACCGCGACGTCTGTCGAGAAGTTTCTGATCGAAAAGTT
CGACAGCGTCTCCGACCTGATGCAGCTCTCGGAGGGCGAAGAATCTCGTGCTTTCAGCTTCGATGTAGGA
GGGCGTGGATATGTCCTGCGGGTA
